Addgene plasmid #108422: pAAV-CAG-FLEX-Archon1-KGC-EGFP-ER2
Purpose: AAV production plasmid encoding for Archon1 fluorescent voltage reporter, Cre-dependent expression
Depositing lab: Edward Boyden. Depositing organization: Massachusetts Institute of Technology. Publication: A robotic multidimensional directed evolution approach applied to fluorescent voltage reporters. Piatkevich KD, Jung EE, Straub C, Linghu C, Park D, Suk HJ, Hochbaum DR, Goodwin D, Pnevmatikakis E, Pak N, Kawashima T, Yang CT, Rhoades JL, Shemesh O, Asano S, Yoon YG, Freifeld L, Saulnier JL, Riegler C, Engert F, Hughes T, Drobizhev M, Szabo B, Ahrens MB, Flavell SW, Sabatini BL, Boyden ES. Nat Chem Biol. 2018 Feb 26. pii: 10.1038/s41589-018-0004-9. doi: 10.1038/s41589-018-0004-9. PubMed 29483642.
Backbone
  Vector backbone: pAAV-FLEX
  Vector type: Mammalian Expression, AAV, Cre/Lox
Growth in bacteria
  Bacterial resistance: Ampicillin, 100 μg/mL
  Growth temperature: 30°C
  Growth strain: NEB Stable
  Copy number: High Copy
Gene/Insert
  Gene/Insert name: Archon1-KGC-EGFP-ER2
  Species: Synthetic
  Insert size (bp): 1581
  GenBank ID: MG250280.1
  Promoter: CAG
  Cloning method: Ligation Independent Cloning
  Sequencing primers: 5′ WPRE-Rv; 3′ CAG-Fw
Terms and licenses: Academic/Nonprofit Terms; Industry Terms: Not Available to Industry
How to cite: pAAV-CAG-FLEX-Archon1-KGC-EGFP-ER2 was a gift from Edward Boyden (Addgene plasmid # 108422 ; http://n2t.net/addgene:108422 ; RRID:Addgene_108422) For viral preps, please replace (Addgene plasmid # 108422) in the above sentence with: (Addgene viral prep # 108422-AAV5)
