[The description below was written by a language model from this plasmid's Addgene catalogue record and pLannotate feature annotations shown in this document.]
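Description:
pAAV-CAG-FLEX-Archon1-KGC-EGFP-ER2 is a 6,654-nt AAV transfer plasmid on the pAAV-FLEX backbone, used to package a Cre-dependent expression cassette for the fluorescent voltage reporter Archon1. It is maintained in E. coli through a high-copy ColE1/pUC-type origin with ampicillin selection (AmpR under its own promoter) and also carries an f1 phage origin. Two AAV2 inverted terminal repeats flank the payload and define the segment that is replicated and encapsidated when the plasmid is supplied with AAV helper functions. The record specifies a recombination-deficient host strain, which fits the known tendency of ITRs to rearrange.

Between the ITRs, expression is driven by the CAG promoter, annotated as a CMV enhancer, chicken β-actin promoter and chimeric intron fragments. In the deposited sequence these elements lie on the minus strand, as does the WPRE, which boosts transcript stability and expression. An SV40 polyadenylation signal is also annotated beyond the WPRE, although on the plus strand. The 1,581-bp synthetic insert lies on the opposite strand to the promoter, so it is antisense to it, and is bracketed by paired loxP and lox2272 sites in the FLEX (double-floxed inverted) arrangement. Cre recombinase inverts the cassette and then excises one site of each pair, locking the coding sequence in the sense orientation, so only Cre-expressing cells produce the protein.

The fusion consists of Archon1, which matches the Halorubrum sodomense archaerhodopsin-3 proton pump, followed by a short segment from the Kir2.1 (KCNJ2) potassium channel (the KGC element) and then EGFP. The name also indicates a terminal ER2 motif, which is not separately annotated. The Kir2.1-derived sequences are generally used to improve membrane trafficking, and EGFP marks expressing cells. The construct is intended for AAV-mediated, cell-type-specific optical voltage imaging in mammalian cells.
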