Features (pLannotate 1.2.2; 24 found; start..end, strand, type, name):
      2..58      +  CDS            lacI (fragment): lac repressor; lacI; The lac repressor binds to the lac operator to inhibit transcription in E. coli. This inhibition can be relieved by adding lactose or isopropyl-β-D-thiogalactopyranoside (IPTG).
     52..185     -  repeat_region  AAV2 ITR: inverted terminal repeat of adeno-associated virus serotype 2 inverted
    256..324     +  CDS            large T antigen (fragment): large T antigen from SV40 (simian virus 40)
    347..468     +  polyA_signal   SV40 poly(A) signal: SV40 polyadenylation signal
    511..1099    -  misc_feature   WPRE: woodchuck hepatitis virus posttranscriptional regulatory element
   1099..1123    -  misc_feature   MCS (fragment): pBluescript multiple cloning site
   1141..1174    -  protein_bind   loxP: Cre-mediated recombination occurs in the 8-bp core sequence (GCATACAT). Cre recombinase
   1245..1278    -  protein_bind   lox2272: Cre-mediated recombination occurs in the 8-bp core sequence (GGATACTT). lox2272 sites are compatible with each other, but incompatible with loxP or loxN sites (Lee and Saito, 1988). Cre recombinase
   1310..2074    +  CDS            aop3: BACR3_HALSD - Experimental evidence at protein level: Swiss-Prot protein existence level 1. Light-driven proton pump. From Halorubrum sodomense.
   2108..2167    +  CDS            KCNJ2 (fragment): KCNJ2_HUMAN - Also known as IRK1. Experimental evidence at protein level: Swiss-Prot protein existence level 1. Probably participates in establishing action potential waveform and excitability of neuronal and muscle tissues. Inward rectifier potassium channels are characterized by a greater tendency to allow potassium to flow into the cell rather than out of it. Their voltage dependence is regulated by the concentration of extracellular potassium; as external potassium is raised, the voltage range of the channel opening shifts to more positive voltages. The inward rectification is mainly due t
   2166..2882    +  CDS            EGFP: the original enhanced GFP (Yang et al., 1996) mammalian codon-optimized
   2930..2963    +  protein_bind   loxP: Cre-mediated recombination occurs in the 8-bp core sequence (GCATACAT). Cre recombinase
   3026..3059    +  protein_bind   lox2272: Cre-mediated recombination occurs in the 8-bp core sequence (GGATACTT). lox2272 sites are compatible with each other, but incompatible with loxP or loxN sites (Lee and Saito, 1988). Cre recombinase
   3058..3123    -  CDS            HBB (fragment): HBB_LEPEU - Experimental evidence at protein level: Swiss-Prot protein existence level 1. Involved in oxygen transport from the lung to the various peripheral tissues. From Lepus europaeus (European hare).
   3121..3251    -  intron         chimeric intron (fragment): chimera between introns from chicken β-actin and rabbit β-globin
   3340..3476    -  intron         hybrid intron (fragment): hybrid between chicken β-actin (CBA) and minute virus of mice (MMV) introns (Gray et al., 2011)
   3477..3754    -  promoter       chicken β-actin promoter: No description available
   3756..4004    -  enhancer       CMV enhancer (fragment): human cytomegalovirus immediate early enhancer
   4067..4199    +  repeat_region  AAV2 ITR (fragment): inverted terminal repeat of adeno-associated virus serotype 2 inverted
   4194..4263    +  CDS            lacZα (fragment): LacZα fragment of β-galactosidase; lacZ fragment
   4268..4696    +  rep_origin     f1 ori (sequence partly withheld): f1 bacteriophage origin of replication; arrow indicates direction of (+) strand synthesis
   4749..4853    +  promoter       AmpR promoter: bla
   4854..5714    +  CDS            AmpR: β-lactamase; bla; confers resistance to ampicillin, carbenicillin, and related antibiotics
   5885..6473    +  rep_origin     ori: high-copy-number ColE1/pMB1/pBR322/pUC origin of replication
>Addgene plasmid #108422 | pAAV-CAG-FLEX-Archon1-KGC-EGFP-ER2 | depositor full sequence | sequence record 204559 | pAAV-CAG-FLEX-Archon1-KGC-EGFP-ER2 sequence 6654 bps
AGCGCCCAATACGCAAACCGCCTCTCCCCGCGCGTTGGCCGATTCATTAATGCAGCTGCGCGCTCGCTCG
CTCACTGAGGCCGCCCGGGCAAAGCCCGGGCGTCGGGCGACCTTTGGTCGCCCGGCCTCAGTGAGCGAGC
GAGCGCGCAGAGAGGGAGTGGCCAACTCCATCACTAGGGGTTCCTTGTAGTTAATGATTAACCCGCCATG
CTACTTATCTACGTAGCCATGCTCTAGGAAGATCCTTATCGATTTTACCACATTTGTAGAGGTTTTACTT
GCTTTAAAAAACCTCCCACATCTCCCCCTGAACCTGAAACATAAAATGAATGCAATTGTTGTTGTTAACT
TGTTTATTGCAGCTTATAATGGTTACAAATAAAGCAATAGCATCACAAATTTCACAAATAAAGCATTTTT
TTCACTGCATTCTAGTTGTGGTTTGTCCAAACTCATCAATGTATCTTATCATGTCTGCTCGAAGCGGCCG
CCCGGGTCGACGGTATCGATGCGGGGAGGCGGCCCAAAGGGAGATCCGACTCGTCTGAGGGCGAAGGCGA
AGACGCGGAAGAGGCCGCAGAGCCGGCAGCAGGCCGCGGGAAGGAAGGTCCGCTGGATTGAGGGCCGAAG
GGACGTAGCAGAAGGACGTCCCGCGCAGAATCCAGGTGGCAACACAGGCGAGCAGCCAAGGAAAGGACGA
TGATTTCCCCGACAACACCACGGAATTGTCAGTGCCCAACAGCCGAGCCCCTGTCCAGCAGCGGGCAAGG
CAGGCGGCGATGAGTTCCGCCGTGGCAATAGGGAGGGGGAAAGCGAAAGTCCCGGAAAGGAGCTGACAGG
TGGTGGCAATGCCCCAACCAGTGGGGGTTGCGTCAGCAAACACAGTGCACACCACGCCACGTTGCCTGAC
AACGGGCCACAACTCCTCATAAAGAGACAGCAACCAGGATTTATACAAGGAGGAGAAAATGAAAGCCATA
CGGGAAGCAATAGCATGATACAAAGGCATTAAAGCAGCGTATCCACATAGCGTAAAAGGAGCAACATAGT
TAAGAATACCAGTCAATCTTTCACAAATTTTGTAATCCAGAGGTTGATTATCGATAAGCTTGATATCGAA
TTCGAACCTCTTCGAGGGACATAACTTCGTATAATGTATGCTATACGAAGTTATGGGTCGATGGTGAGAT
CTGGACTAGAGGGTCGATGGTGATGCTTGGATCAAAATAGGAAGAATCCCAATGATAACTTCGTATAAAG
TATCCTATACGAAGTTATACTAGAATTCGGTACCGCCACCATGGTTTCTATCGCACTGCAGGCTGGTTAT
GACCTCCTCGGAGATGGTAGACCTGAAAGTCTGTGGCTCGGAATTGGTACACTGCTGATGCTGATCGGAA
CCTTCTACTTCCTGGTTAGAGCGTGGGGAGAGACTGACAAGGATGCACGGGAGTACTACGCAGTGACAAT
CCTGGTCAGCGGTATTGCCAGTGCAGCTTATCTGTCAATGTTCTTTGGTATTGGCCTCACAGAGGTGCCA
GTAGGTGGAGAGATGCTGAACATCTACTACGCAAGATACGCACAGTGGCTGTTCACTACACCACTGTTGC
TGCTGCACCTGGCACTCCTGGCCAAAGTTGATAGAGTGACCATCGGCACTCTCGTTGGCGTCGATGCTCT
GATGATTGTCACAGGCCTGATAGGAACACTGTCACATACTGCCATTGCCAGATACTCTTGGTGGCTGTTC
TCAACTATCTGTATGATCGTCGTTCTGTATGTCCTGGCCACTTCTCTGCGGTCAGCCGCTAAGGAGAGAG
GCCCAGAGGTTGCCTCAACCTTCAACATCCTCACCGCACTGGTTCTGGTCCTGTGGACTGCTTACCCTAT
CATCTGGATTATCGGCACCGAGGGTGCCGGAGTTGTGGGCCTGGGAATCGAAACTTTGCTGTTCATGGTG
CTGGACGTCACCGCCAAGGTGGGCTTCGGTTTTATCCTGCTCAGGTCAAGAGCCATTCTGCAAGATACAG
AAGCACCTGAACCTTCAGCTGGAGCTGATACCGGTGCCGCCGACCGCCCGGTAGTAGCAGTGAGCAAGGC
GGCCGCCAAGAGCAGGATCACCAGCGAGGGCGAGTACATCCCCCTGGACCAGATCGACATCAACGTGGTG
AGCAAGGGCGAGGAGCTGTTCACCGGGGTGGTGCCCATCCTGGTCGAGCTGGACGGCGACGTAAACGGCC
ACAAGTTCAGCGTGTCCGGCGAGGGCGAGGGCGATGCCACCTACGGCAAGCTGACCCTGAAGTTCATTTG
CACCACCGGCAAGCTGCCCGTGCCCTGGCCCACCCTCGTGACCACCCTGACCTACGGCGTGCAGTGCTTC
AGCCGCTACCCCGACCACATGAAGCAGCACGACTTCTTCAAGTCCGCCATGCCCGAAGGCTACGTCCAGG
AGCGCACCATCTTCTTCAAGGACGACGGCAACTACAAGACCCGCGCCGAGGTGAAGTTCGAGGGCGACAC
CCTGGTGAACCGCATCGAGCTGAAGGGCATCGACTTCAAGGAGGACGGCAACATCCTGGGGCACAAGCTG
GAGTACAACTACAACAGCCACAACGTCTATATCATGGCCGACAAGCAGAAGAACGGCATCAAGGTGAACT
TCAAGATCCGCCACAACATCGAGGACGGCAGCGTGCAGCTCGCCGACCACTACCAGCAGAACACCCCCAT
CGGCGACGGCCCCGTGCTGCTGCCCGACAACCACTACCTGAGCACCCAGTCCGCCCTGAGCAAAGACCCC
AACGAGAAGCGCGATCACATGGTCCTGCTGGAGTTCGTGACCGCCGCCGGGATCACTCTCGGCATGGACG
AGCTGTACAAGTTCTGCTACGAGAACGAGGTGTAATGTACAAGTAAGGGGATCCCTAGTATAACTTCGTA
TAGCATACATTATACGAAGTTATGGGTCGATGGTGATGCTTGGCAATTCGGGTCGATGGTGAAGCATTGG
TCTTCCTATTTTGATATAACTTCGTATAGGATACTTTATACGAAGTTATGGGGATCCAATTCTTTGCCAA
AATGATGAGACAGCACAATAACCAGCACGTTGCCCAGGAGCTGTAGGAAAAAGAAGAAGGCATGAACATG
GTTAGCAGAGGCTCTAGAGCCGCCGGTCACACGCCAGAAGCCGAACCCCGCCCTGCCCCGTCCCCCCCGA
AGGCAGCCGTCCCCCCGCGGACAGCCCCGAGCCGCTCCCCCCGCACAAAGGGCCCTCCCGGAGCCCCTCA
AGGCTTTCACGCAGCCACAGAAAAGAAACAAGCCGTCATTAAACCAAGCGCTAATTACAGCCCGGAGGAG
AAGGGCCGTCCCGCCCGCTCACCTGTGGGAGTAACGCGGTCAGTCAGAGCCGGGGCGGGCGGCGCGAGGC
GGCGGCGGAGCGGGGCACGGGGCGAAGGCAGCGTCGCAGCGACTCCCGCCCGCCGCGCGCTTCGCTTTTT
ATAGGGCCGCCGCCGCCGCCGCCTCGCCATAAAAGGAAACTTTCGGAGCGCGCCGCTCTGATTGGCTGCC
GCCGCACCTCTCCGCCTCGCCCCGCCCCGCCCCTCGCCCCGCCCCGCCCCGCCTGGCGCGCGCCCCCCCC
CCCCCCCCGCCCCCATCGCTGCACAAAATAATTAAAAAATAAATAAATACAAAATTGGGGGTGGGGAGGG
GGGGGAGATGGGGAGAGTGAAGCAGAACGTGGGGCTCACCTCGACCATGGTAATAGCGATGACTAATACG
TAGATGTACTGCCAAGTAGGAAAGTCCCATAAGGTCATGTACTGGGCATAATGCCAGGCGGGCCATTTAC
CGTCATTGACGTCAATAGGGGGCGTACTTGGCATATGATACACTTGATGTACTGCCAAGTGGGCAGTTTA
CCGTAAATACTCCACCCATTGACGTCAATGGAAAGTCCCTATTGGCGTTACTATGGGAACATACGTCATT
ATTGACGTCAATGGTACGATCTTCCTAGAGCATGGCTACGTAGATAAGTAGCATGGCGGGTTAATCATTA
ACTACAAGGAACCCCTAGTGATGGAGTTGGCCACTCCCTCTCTGCGCGCTCGCTCGCTCACTGAGGCCGG
GCGACCAAAGGTCGCCCGACGCCCGGGCTTTGCCCGGGCGGCCTCAGTGAGCGAGCGAGCGCGCAGCTGG
CGTAATAGCGAAGAGGCCCGCACCGATCGCCCTTCCCAACAGTTGCGCAGCCTGAATGGCGAATGGG
[124 nt withheld, positions 4268-4391]
C
[91 nt withheld, positions 4393-4483]
A
[49 nt withheld, positions 4485-4533]
CCTTTGACGTTGGAGTCCACGTTCTTT
[37 nt withheld, positions 4561-4597]
ACCCTATCTCGGTCTATTCTTTTGATTTATAAGGGATTTTGCCGATTTCGGCCTATTGGTTAAAAAATGA
GCTGATTTAACAAAAATTTAACGCGAATTTTAACAAAATATTAACGCTTACAATTTAGGTGGCACTTTTC
GGGGAAATGTGCGCGGAACCCCTATTTGTTTATTTTTCTAAATACATTCAAATATGTATCCGCTCATGAG
ACAATAACCCTGATAAATGCTTCAATAATATTGAAAAAGGAAGAGTATGAGTATTCAACATTTCCGTGTC
GCCCTTATTCCCTTTTTTGCGGCATTTTGCCTTCCTGTTTTTGCTCACCCAGAAACGCTGGTGAAAGTAA
AAGATGCTGAAGATCAGTTGGGTGCACGAGTGGGTTACATCGAACTGGATCTCAACAGCGGTAAGATCCT
TGAGAGTTTTCGCCCCGAAGAACGTTTTCCAATGATGAGCACTTTTAAAGTTCTGCTATGTGGCGCGGTA
TTATCCCGTATTGACGCCGGGCAAGAGCAACTCGGTCGCCGCATACACTATTCTCAGAATGACTTGGTTG
AGTACTCACCAGTCACAGAAAAGCATCTTACGGATGGCATGACAGTAAGAGAATTATGCAGTGCTGCCAT
AACCATGAGTGATAACACTGCGGCCAACTTACTTCTGACAACGATCGGAGGACCGAAGGAGCTAACCGCT
TTTTTGCACAACATGGGGGATCATGTAACTCGCCTTGATCGTTGGGAACCGGAGCTGAATGAAGCCATAC
CAAACGACGAGCGTGACACCACGATGCCTGTAGCAATGGCAACAACGTTGCGCAAACTATTAACTGGCGA
ACTACTTACTCTAGCTTCCCGGCAACAATTAATAGACTGGATGGAGGCGGATAAAGTTGCAGGACCACTT
CTGCGCTCGGCCCTTCCGGCTGGCTGGTTTATTGCTGATAAATCTGGAGCCGGTGAGCGTGGGTCTCGCG
GTATCATTGCAGCACTGGGGCCAGATGGTAAGCCCTCCCGTATCGTAGTTATCTACACGACGGGGAGTCA
GGCAACTATGGATGAACGAAATAGACAGATCGCTGAGATAGGTGCCTCACTGATTAAGCATTGGTAACTG
TCAGACCAAGTTTACTCATATATACTTTAGATTGATTTAAAACTTCATTTTTAATTTAAAAGGATCTAGG
TGAAGATCCTTTTTGATAATCTCATGACCAAAATCCCTTAACGTGAGTTTTCGTTCCACTGAGCGTCAGA
CCCCGTAGAAAAGATCAAAGGATCTTCTTGAGATCCTTTTTTTCTGCGCGTAATCTGCTGCTTGCAAACA
AAAAAACCACCGCTACCAGCGGTGGTTTGTTTGCCGGATCAAGAGCTACCAACTCTTTTTCCGAAGGTAA
CTGGCTTCAGCAGAGCGCAGATACCAAATACTGTTCTTCTAGTGTAGCCGTAGTTAGGCCACCACTTCAA
GAACTCTGTAGCACCGCCTACATACCTCGCTCTGCTAATCCTGTTACCAGTGGCTGCTGCCAGTGGCGAT
AAGTCGTGTCTTACCGGGTTGGACTCAAGACGATAGTTACCGGATAAGGCGCAGCGGTCGGGCTGAACGG
GGGGTTCGTGCACACAGCCCAGCTTGGAGCGAACGACCTACACCGAACTGAGATACCTACAGCGTGAGCT
ATGAGAAAGCGCCACGCTTCCCGAAGGGAGAAAGGCGGACAGGTATCCGGTAAGCGGCAGGGTCGGAACA
GGAGAGCGCACGAGGGAGCTTCCAGGGGGAAACGCCTGGTATCTTTATAGTCCTGTCGGGTTTCGCCACC
TCTGACTTGAGCGTCGATTTTTGTGATGCTCGTCAGGGGGGCGGAGCCTATGGAAAAACGCCAGCAACGC
GGCCTTTTTACGGTTCCTGGCCTTTTGCTGGCCTTTTGCTCACATGTTCTTTCCTGCGTTATCCCCTGAT
TCTGTGGATAACCGTATTACCGCCTTTGAGTGAGCTGATACCGCTCGCCGCAGCCGAACGACCGAGCGCA
GCGAGTCAGTGAGCGAGGAAGCGGAAG
