>Addgene plasmid #108422 | pAAV-CAG-FLEX-Archon1-KGC-EGFP-ER2 | addgene partial sequence | sequence record 212137 | Addgene Partial NGS Result
TAATACGTAGATGTACTGCCAAGTAGGAAAGTCCCATAAGGTCATGTACTGGGCATAATGCCAGGCGGGC
CATTTACCGTCATTGACGTCAATAGGGGGCGTACTTGGCATATGATACACTTGATGTACTGCCAAGTGGG
CAGTTTACCGTAAATACTCCACCCATTGACGTCAATGGAAAGTCCCTATTGGCGTTACTATGGGAACATA
CGTCATTATTGACGTCAATGGTACTCTTCCTAGAGCATGGCTACGTAGATAAGTAGCATGGCGGGTTAAT
CATTAACTACAAGGAACCCCTAGTGATGGAGTTGGCCACTCCCTCTCTGCGCGCTCGCTCGCTCACTGAG
GCCGGGCGACCAAAGGTCGCCCGACGCCCGGGCTTTGCCCGGGCGGCCTCAGTGAGCGAGCGAGCGCGCA
GCTGGCGTAATAGCGAAGAGGCCCGCACCGATCGCCCTTCCCAACAGTTGCGCAGCCTGAATGGCGAATG
GG
[124 nt withheld, positions 493-616]
C
[91 nt withheld, positions 618-708]
A
[49 nt withheld, positions 710-758]
CCTTTGACGTTGGAGTCCACGTTCTTT
[37 nt withheld, positions 786-822]
ACCCTATCTCGGTCTATTCTTTTGATTTATAAGGGATTTTGCCGATTTCGGCCTATTGGTTAAAAAATGA
GCTGATTTAACAAAAATTTAACGCGAATTTTAACAAAATATTAACGCTTACAATTTAGGTGGCACTTTTC
GGGGAAATGTGCGCGGAACCCCTATTTGTTTATTTTTCTAAATACATTCAAATATGTATCCGCTCATGAG
ACAATAACCCTGATAAATGCTTCAATAATATTGAAAAAGGAAGAGTATGAGTATTCAACATTTCCGTGTC
GCCCTTATTCCCTTTTTTGCGGCATTTTGCCTTCCTGTTTTTGCTCACCCAGAAACGCTGGTGAAAGTAA
AAGATGCTGAAGATCAGTTGGGTGCACGAGTGGGTTACATCGAACTGGATCTCAACAGCGGTAAGATCCT
TGAGAGTTTTCGCCCCGAAGAACGTTTTCCAATGATGAGCACTTTTAAAGTTCTGCTATGTGGCGCGGTA
TTATCCCGTATTGACGCCGGGCAAGAGCAACTCGGTCGCCGCATACACTATTCTCAGAATGACTTGGTTG
AGTACTCACCAGTCACAGAAAAGCATCTTACGGATGGCATGACAGTAAGAGAATTATGCAGTGCTGCCAT
AACCATGAGTGATAACACTGCGGCCAACTTACTTCTGACAACGATCGGAGGACCGAAGGAGCTAACCGCT
TTTTTGCACAACATGGGGGATCATGTAACTCGCCTTGATCGTTGGGAACCGGAGCTGAATGAAGCCATAC
CAAACGACGAGCGTGACACCACGATGCCTGTAGCAATGGCAACAACGTTGCGCAAACTATTAACTGGCGA
ACTACTTACTCTAGCTTCCCGGCAACAATTAATAGACTGGATGGAGGCGGATAAAGTTGCAGGACCACTT
CTGCGCTCGGCCCTTCCGGCTGGCTGGTTTATTGCTGATAAATCTGGAGCCGGTGAGCGTGGGTCTCGCG
GTATCATTGCAGCACTGGGGCCAGATGGTAAGCCCTCCCGTATCGTAGTTATCTACACGACGGGGAGTCA
GGCAACTATGGATGAACGAAATAGACAGATCGCTGAGATAGGTGCCTCACTGATTAAGCATTGGTAACTG
TCAGACCAAGTTTACTCATATATACTTTAGATTGATTTAAAACTTCATTTTTAATTTAAAAGGATCTAGG
TGAAGATCCTTTTTGATAATCTCATGACCAAAATCCCTTAACGTGAGTTTTCGTTCCACTGAGCGTCAGA
CCCCGTAGAAAAGATCAAAGGATCTTCTTGAGATCCTTTTTTTCTGCGCGTAATCTGCTGCTTGCAAACA
AAAAAACCACCGCTACCAGCGGTGGTTTGTTTGCCGGATCAAGAGCTACCAACTCTTTTTCCGAAGGTAA
CTGGCTTCAGCAGAGCGCAGATACCAAATACTGTTCTTCTAGTGTAGCCGTAGTTAGGCCACCACTTCAA
GAACTCTGTAGCACCGCCTACATACCTCGCTCTGCTAATCCTGTTACCAGTGGCTGCTGCCAGTGGCGAT
AAGTCGTGTCTTACCGGGTTGGACTCAAGACGATAGTTACCGGATAAGGCGCAGCGGTCGGGCTGAACGG
GGGGTTCGTGCACACAGCCCAGCTTGGAGCGAACGACCTACACCGAACTGAGATACCTACAGCGTGAGCT
ATGAGAAAGCGCCACGCTTCCCGAAGGGAGAAAGGCGGACAGGTATCCGGTAAGCGGCAGGGTCGGAACA
GGAGAGCGCACGAGGGAGCTTCCAGGGGGAAACGCCTGGTATCTTTATAGTCCTGTCGGGTTTCGCCACC
TCTGACTTGAGCGTCGATTTTTGTGATGCTCGTCAGGGGGGCGGAGCCTATGGAAAAACGCCAGCAACGC
GGCCTTTTTACGGTTCCTGGCCTTTTGCTGGCCTTTTGCTCACATGTTCTTTCCTGCGTTATCCCCTGAT
TCTGTGGATAACCGTATTACCGCCTTTGAGTGAGCTGATACCGCTCGCCGCAGCCGAACGACCGAGCGCA
GCGAGTCAGTGAGCGAGGAAGCGGAAGAGCGCCCAATACGCAAACCGCCTCTCCCCGCGCGTTGGCCGAT
TCATTAATGCAGCTGCGCGCTCGCTCGCTCACTGAGGCCGCCCGGGCAAAGCCCGGGCGTCGGGCGACCT
TTGGTCGCCCGGCCTCAGTGAGCGAGCGAGCGCGCAGAGAGGGAGTGGCCAACTCCATCACTAGGGGTTC
CTTGTAGTTAATGATTAACCCGCCATGCTACTTATCTACGTAGCCATGCTCTAGGAAGATCCTTATCGAT
TTTACCACATTTGTAGAGGTTTTACTTGCTTTAAAAAACCTCCCACATCTCCCCCTGAACCTGAAACATA
AAATGAATGCAATTGTTGTTGTTAACTTGTTTATTGCAGCTTATAATGGTTACAAATAAAGCAATAGCAT
CACAAATTTCACAAATAAAGCATTTTTTTCACTGCATTCTAGTTGTGGTTTGTCCAAACTCATCAATGTA
TCTTATCATGTCTGCTCGAAGCGGCCGCCCGGGTCGACGGTATCGATGCGGGGAGGCGGCCCAAAGGGAG
ATCCGACTCGTCTGAGGGCGAAGGCGAAGACGCGGAAGAGGCCGCAGAGCCGGCAGCAGGCCGCGGGAAG
GAAGGTCCGCTGGATTGAGGGCCGAAGGGACGTAGCAGAAGGACGTCCCGCGCAGAATCCAGGTGGCAAC
ACAGGCGAGCAGCCAAGGAAAGGACGATGATTTCCCCGACAACACCACGGAATTGTCAGTGCCCAACAGC
CGAGCCCCTGTCCAGCAGCGGGCAAGGCAGGCGGCGATGAGTTCCGCCGTGGCAATAGGGAGGGGGAAAG
CGAAAGTCCCGGAAAGGAGCTGACAGGTGGTGGCAATGCCCCAACCAGTGGGGGTTGCGTCAGCAAACAC
AGTGCACACCACGCCACGTTGCCTGACAACGGGCCACAACTCCTCATAAAGAGACAGCAACCAGGATTTA
TACAAGGAGGAGAAAATGAAAGCCATACGGGAAGCAATAGCATGATACAAAGGCATTAAAGCAGCGTATC
CACATAGCGTAAAAGGAGCAACATAGTTAAGAATACCAGTCAATCTTTCACAAATTTTGTAATCCAGAGG
TTGATTATCGATAAGCTTGATATCGAATTCGAACCTCTTCGAGGGACATAACTTCGTATAATGTATGCTA
TACGAAGTTATGGGTCGATGGTGAGATCTGGACTAGAGGGTCGATGGTGATGCTTGGATCAAAATAGGAA
GAATCCCAATGATAACTTCGTATAAAGTATCCTATACGAAGTTATACTAGAATTCGGTACCGCCACCATG
GTTTCTATCGCACTGCAGGCTGGTTATGACCTCCTCGGAGATGGTAGACCTGAAAGTCTGTGGCTCGGAA
TTGGTACACTGCTGATGCTGATCGGAACCTTCTACTTCCTGGTTAGAGCGTGGGGAGAGACTGACAAGGA
TGCACGGGAGTACTACGCAGTGACAATCCTGGTCAGCGGTATTGCCAGTGCAGCTTATCTGTCAATGTTC
TTTGGTATTGGCCTCACAGAGGTGCCAGTAGGTGGAGAGATGCTGAACATCTACTACGCAAGATACGCAC
AGTGGCTGTTCACTACACCACTGTTGCTGCTGCACCTGGCACTCCTGGCCAAAGTTGATAGAGTGACCAT
CGGCACTCTCGTTGGCGTCGATGCTCTGATGATTGTCACAGGCCTGATAGGAACACTGTCACATACTGCC
ATTGCCAGATACTCTTGGTGGCTGTTCTCAACTATCTGTATGATCGTCGTTCTGTATGTCCTGGCCACTT
CTCTGCGGTCAGCCGCTAAGGAGAGAGGCCCAGAGGTTGCCTCAACCTTCAACATCCTCACCGCACTGGT
TCTGGTCCTGTGGACTGCTTACCCTATCATCTGGATTATCGGCACCGAGGGTGCCGGAGTTGTGGGCCTG
GGAATCGAAACTTTGCTGTTCATGGTGCTGGACGTCACCGCCAAGGTGGGCTTCGGTTTTATCCTGCTCA
GGTCAAGAGCCATTCTGCAAGATACAGAAGCACCTGAACCTTCAGCTGGAGCTGATACCGGTGCCGCCGA
CCGCCCGGTAGTAGCAGTGAGCAAGGCGGCCGCCAAGAGCAGGATCACCAGCGAGGGCGAGTACATCCCC
CTGGACCAGATCGACATCAACGTGGTGAGCAAGGGCGAGGAGCTGTTCACCGGGGTGGTGCCCATCCTGG
TCGAGCTGGACGGCGACGTAAACGGCCACAAGTTCAGCGTGTCCGGCGAGGGCGAGGGCGATGCCACCTA
CGGCAAGCTGACCCTGAAGTTCATTTGCACCACCGGCAAGCTGCCCGTGCCCTGGCCCACCCTCGTGACC
ACCCTGACCTACGGCGTGCAGTGCTTCAGCCGCTACCCCGACCACATGAAGCAGCACGACTTCTTCAAGT
CCGCCATGCCCGAAGGCTACGTCCAGGAGCGCACCATCTTCTTCAAGGACGACGGCAACTACAAGACCCG
CGCCGAGGTGAAGTTCGAGGGCGACACCCTGGTGAACCGCATCGAGCTGAAGGGCATCGACTTCAAGGAG
GACGGCAACATCCTGGGGCACAAGCTGGAGTACAACTACAACAGCCACAACGTCTATATCATGGCCGACA
AGCAGAAGAACGGCATCAAGGTGAACTTCAAGATCCGCCACAACATCGAGGACGGCAGCGTGCAGCTCGC
CGACCACTACCAGCAGAACACCCCCATCGGCGACGGCCCCGTGCTGCTGCCCGACAACCACTACCTGAGC
ACCCAGTCCGCCCTGAGCAAAGACCCCAACGAGAAGCGCGATCACATGGTCCTGCTGGAGTTCGTGACCG
CCGCCGGGATCACTCTCGGCATGGACGAGCTGTACAAGTTCTGCTACGAGAACGAGGTGTAATGTACAAG
TAAGGGGATCCCTAGTATAACTTCGTATAGCATACATTATACGAAGTTATGGGTCGATGGTGATGCTTGG
CAATTCGGGTCGATGGTGAAGCATTGGTCTTCCTATTTTGATATAACTTCGTATAGGATACTTTATACGA
AGTTATGGGGATCCAATTCTTTGCCAAAATGATGAGACAGCACAATAACCAGCACGTTGCCCAGGAGCTG
TAGGAAAAAGAAGAAGGCATGAACATGGTTAGCAGAGGCTCTAGAGCCGCCGGTCACACGCCAGAAGCCG
AACCCCGCCCTGCCCCGTCCCCCCCGAAGGCAGCCGTCCCCCCGCGGACAGCCCCGAGCCGCTCCCCCCG
CACAAAGGGCCCTCCCGGAGCCCCTCAAGGCTTTCACGCAGCCACAGAAAAGAAACAAGCCGTCATTAAA
CCAAGCGCTAATTACAGCCCGGAGGAGAAGGGCCGTCCCGCCCGCTCACCTGTGGGAGTAACGCGGTCAG
TCAGAGCCGGGGCGGGCGGCGCGAGGCGGCGGCGGAGCGGGGCACGGGGCGAAGGCAGCGCGCA
